Addgene plasmid #76724: PDK3 gRNA (BRDN0001146984)
Purpose: 3rd generation lentiviral gRNA plasmid targeting human PDK3
Depositing lab: John Doench & David Root. Depositing organization: Broad Institute. Publication: Optimized sgRNA design to maximize activity and minimize off-target effects of CRISPR-Cas9. Doench JG, Fusi N, Sullender M, Hegde M, Vaimberg EW, Donovan KF, Smith I, Tothova Z, Wilen C, Orchard R, Virgin HW, Listgarten J, Root DE. Nat Biotechnol. 2016 Jan 18. doi: 10.1038/nbt.3437. PubMed 26780180.
Backbone
  Vector backbone: lentiGuide-Puro
  Backbone manufacturer: Zhang Lab (Addgene plasmid # 52963)
  Vector type: Mammalian Expression, Lentiviral, CRISPR
  Selectable markers: Puromycin
Growth in bacteria
  Bacterial resistance: Ampicillin, 100 μg/mL
  Growth temperature: 37°C
  Growth strain: DH5alpha
  Copy number: High Copy
Gene/Insert
  Gene/Insert name: PDK3 (alt names: PDK3; NM_001142386.2)
  gRNA/shRNA sequence: TTACTTAACCGCCCTTCAGT
  Species: H. sapiens (human)
  Entrez Gene: PDK3 (a.k.a. CMTX6, GS1-358P8.4)
  Promoter: hU6
  Cloning method: Unknown
  Sequencing primers: 5′ U6-F; 3′ pS2-R
Terms and licenses: Academic/Nonprofit Terms; Industry Terms: Not Available to Industry
Depositor comments: The gRNA was designed to target the following Genbank reference sequence(s): NM_001142386.2,NM_005391.4. Note that this plasmid does NOT contain Cas9. It should be used in conjunction with lentiCas9-Blast (Addgene #52962) or otherwise with cell lines already expressing Cas9. Browse the full kinome gRNA library at http://www.addgene.org/pooled-library/broadgpp-human-kinome/ or visit http://www.broadinstitute.org/rnai/public/ for detailed protocols and information.
How to cite: PDK3 gRNA (BRDN0001146984) was a gift from John Doench & David Root (Addgene plasmid # 76724 ; http://n2t.net/addgene:76724 ; RRID:Addgene_76724)
