[The description below was written by a language model from this plasmid's Addgene catalogue record and pLannotate feature annotations shown in this document.]
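Description:
PDK3 gRNA (BRDN0001146984) is a third-generation lentiviral CRISPR guide plasmid built on the lentiGuide-Puro backbone, carrying a single guide RNA directed against human PDK3 (pyruvate dehydrogenase kinase 3). The assembled sequence is about 8.3 kb. In bacteria it is maintained through a high-copy ColE1/pUC-type origin and selected with ampicillin via the β-lactamase gene. The backbone also retains an f1 origin, an SV40 origin and poly(A) signal, and remnants of lac-derived and T7/T3 promoter sequences.

The lentiviral transfer cassette begins with an RSV promoter fused to a truncated HIV-1 5' LTR, which drives Tat-independent production of the genomic RNA in packaging cells. It is followed by the Ψ packaging signal with a partial gag fragment and by the RRE for Rev-dependent nuclear export. Within the proviral region, a human U6 RNA polymerase III promoter transcribes the PDK3-specific spacer joined to the Streptococcus pyogenes Cas9 guide scaffold. A cPPT/CTS element that aids nuclear import lies downstream of this unit. A separate EF-1α promoter, annotated as the core promoter plus intron A, expresses puromycin N-acetyltransferase for selection of transduced mammalian cells. A WPRE enhances transcript expression, and the self-inactivating ΔU3 3' LTR closes the cassette.

The plasmid does not encode Cas9, so it must be used with a separate Cas9 vector or in cells that already express the nuclease. According to the depositor, the guide was designed against two PDK3 reference transcripts and belongs to a human kinome guide library. It is suited to knockout of PDK3 by lentiviral delivery and puromycin selection.
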