Features (pLannotate 1.2.2; 29 found; start..end, strand, type, name):
     14..80      +  CDS            small t antigen (fragment): SV40 (simian virus 40) small t antigen
    106..317     +  promoter       EF-1α core promoter: core promoter for human elongation factor EF-1α
    318..1256    +  intron         EF-1α intron A: intron upstream of the start codon of human EF-1α
   1278..1877    +  CDS            PuroR (fragment): puromycin N-acetyltransferase; pac from Streptomyces; confers resistance to puromycin
   1893..2481    +  misc_feature   WPRE: woodchuck hepatitis virus posttranscriptional regulatory element
   2532..2551    +  misc_feature   cPPT/CTS (fragment): central polypurine tract and central termination sequence of HIV-1
   2553..2786    +  LTR            3' LTR (ΔU3): self-inactivating 3' long terminal repeat (LTR) from HIV-1
   2864..2985    +  polyA_signal   SV40 poly(A) signal: SV40 polyadenylation signal
   3025..3160    +  rep_origin     SV40 ori: SV40 origin of replication
   3181..3199    -  promoter       T7 promoter: promoter for bacteriophage T7 RNA polymerase
   3207..3362    +  CDS            lacZα (fragment): LacZα fragment of β-galactosidase; lacZ fragment
   3367..3795    +  rep_origin     f1 ori (sequence partly withheld): f1 bacteriophage origin of replication; arrow indicates direction of (+) strand synthesis
   3848..3952    +  promoter       AmpR promoter: bla
   3953..4813    +  CDS            AmpR: β-lactamase; bla; confers resistance to ampicillin, carbenicillin, and related antibiotics
   4984..5572    +  rep_origin     ori: high-copy-number ColE1/pMB1/pBR322/pUC origin of replication
   5755..5847    +  CDS            lacI (fragment): lac repressor; lacI; The lac repressor binds to the lac operator to inhibit transcription in E. coli. This inhibition can be relieved by adding lactose or isopropyl-β-D-thiogalactopyranoside (IPTG).
   5860..5881    +  protein_bind   CAP binding site: CAP binding activates transcription in the presence of cAMP. E. coli catabolite activator protein
   5896..5926    +  promoter       lac promoter: promoter for the E. coli lac operon
   5934..5950    +  protein_bind   lac operator: The lac repressor binds to the lac operator to inhibit transcription in E. coli. This inhibition can be relieved by adding lactose or isopropyl-β-D-thiogalactopyranoside (IPTG). lac repressor encoded by lacI
   5995..6013    +  promoter       T3 promoter: promoter for bacteriophage T3 RNA polymerase
   6041..6267    +  promoter       RSV promoter: Rous sarcoma virus enhancer/promoter
   6268..6448    +  LTR            5' LTR (truncated): truncated 5' long terminal repeat (LTR) from HIV-1
   6495..6620    +  misc_feature   HIV-1 Ψ: packaging signal of human immunodeficiency virus type 1
   6604..6967    +  CDS            HIV-1 gag (fragment): gag protein from human immunodeficiency virus 1; gag
   7113..7346    +  misc_feature   RRE: The Rev response element (RRE) of HIV-1 allows for Rev-dependent mRNA export from the nucleus to the cytoplasm.
   7723..7749    +  CDS            Rev (fragment): human immunodeficiency virus 1 (HIV-1) Rev protein; rev; enhances nuclear export of unspliced and incompletely spliced viral mRNAs
   7753..7993    +  promoter       U6 promoter: RNA polymerase III promoter for human U6 snRNA
   8023..8098    +  misc_RNA       gRNA scaffold: guide RNA scaffold for the Streptococcus pyogenes CRISPR/Cas9 system
   8154..8271    +  misc_feature   cPPT/CTS: central polypurine tract and central termination sequence of HIV-1
>Addgene plasmid #76724 | PDK3 gRNA (BRDN0001146984) | addgene full sequence | sequence record 186380 | Addgene Assembled Sequence
CCCGGGTGCAAAGATGGATAAAGTTTTAAACAGAGAGGAATCTTTGCAGCTAATGGACCTTCTAGGTCTT
GAAAGGAGTGGGAATTGGCTCCGGTGCCCGTCAGTGGGCAGAGCGCACATCGCCCACAGTCCCCGAGAAG
TTGGGGGGAGGGGTCGGCAATTGATCCGGTGCCTAGAGAAGGTGGCGCGGGGTAAACTGGGAAAGTGATG
TCGTGTACTGGCTCCGCCTTTTTCCCGAGGGTGGGGGAGAACCGTATATAAGTGCAGTAGTCGCCGTGAA
CGTTCTTTTTCGCAACGGGTTTGCCGCCAGAACACAGGTAAGTGCCGTGTGTGGTTCCCGCGGGCCTGGC
CTCTTTACGGGTTATGGCCCTTGCGTGCCTTGAATTACTTCCACCTGGCTGCAGTACGTGATTCTTGATC
CCGAGCTTCGGGTTGGAAGTGGGTGGGAGAGTTCGAGGCCTTGCGCTTAAGGAGCCCCTTCGCCTCGTGC
TTGAGTTGAGGCCTGGCCTGGGCGCTGGGGCCGCCGCGTGCGAATCTGGTGGCACCTTCGCGCCTGTCTC
GCTGCTTTCGATAAGTCTCTAGCCATTTAAAATTTTTGATGACCTGCTGCGACGCTTTTTTTCTGGCAAG
ATAGTCTTGTAAATGCGGGCCAAGATCTGCACACTGGTATTTCGGTTTTTGGGGCCGCGGGCGGCGACGG
GGCCCGTGCGTCCCAGCGCACATGTTCGGCGAGGCGGGGCCTGCGAGCGCGGCCACCGAGAATCGGACGG
GGGTAGTCTCAAGCTGGCCGGCCTGCTCTGGTGCCTGGCCTCGCGCCGCCGTGTATCGCCCCGCCCTGGG
CGGCAAGGCTGGCCCGGTCGGCACCAGTTGCGTGAGCGGAAAGATGGCCGCTTCCCGGCCCTGCTGCAGG
GAGCTCAAAATGGAGGACGCGGCGCTCGGGAGAGCGGGCGGGTGAGTCACCCACACAAAGGAAAAGGGCC
TTTCCGTCCTCAGCCGTCGCTTCATGTGACTCCACGGAGTACCGGGCGCCGTCCAGGCACCTCGATTAGT
TCTCGAGCTTTTGGAGTACGTCGTCTTTAGGTTGGGGGGAGGGGTTTTATGCGATGGAGTTTCCCCACAC
TGAGTGGGTGGAGACTGAAGTTAGGCCAGCTTGGCACTTGATGTAATTCTCCTTGGAATTTGCCCTTTTT
GAGTTTGGATCTTGGTTCATTCTCAAGCCTCAGACAGTGGTTCAAAGTTTTTTTCTTCCATTTCAGGTGT
CGTGACGTACGGCCACCATGACCGAGTACAAGCCCACGGTGCGCCTCGCCACCCGCGACGACGTCCCCAG
GGCCGTACGCACCCTCGCCGCCGCGTTCGCCGACTACCCCGCCACGCGCCACACCGTCGATCCGGACCGC
CACATCGAGCGGGTCACCGAGCTGCAAGAACTCTTCCTCACGCGCGTCGGGCTCGACATCGGCAAGGTGT
GGGTCGCGGACGACGGCGCCGCCGTGGCGGTCTGGACCACGCCGGAGAGCGTCGAAGCGGGGGCGGTGTT
CGCCGAGATCGGCCCGCGCATGGCCGAGTTGAGCGGTTCCCGGCTGGCCGCGCAGCAACAGATGGAAGGC
CTCCTGGCGCCGCACCGGCCCAAGGAGCCCGCGTGGTTCCTGGCCACCGTCGGAGTCTCGCCCGACCACC
AGGGCAAGGGTCTGGGCAGCGCCGTCGTGCTCCCCGGAGTGGAGGCGGCCGAGCGCGCCGGGGTGCCCGC
CTTCCTGGAGACCTCCGCGCCCCGCAACCTCCCCTTCTACGAGCGGCTCGGCTTCACCGTCACCGCCGAC
GTCGAGGTGCCCGAAGGACCGCGCACCTGGTGCATGACCCGCAAGCCCGGTGCCTGAACGCGTTAAGTCG
ACAATCAACCTCTGGATTACAAAATTTGTGAAAGATTGACTGGTATTCTTAACTATGTTGCTCCTTTTAC
GCTATGTGGATACGCTGCTTTAATGCCTTTGTATCATGCTATTGCTTCCCGTATGGCTTTCATTTTCTCC
TCCTTGTATAAATCCTGGTTGCTGTCTCTTTATGAGGAGTTGTGGCCCGTTGTCAGGCAACGTGGCGTGG
TGTGCACTGTGTTTGCTGACGCAACCCCCACTGGTTGGGGCATTGCCACCACCTGTCAGCTCCTTTCCGG
GACTTTCGCTTTCCCCCTCCCTATTGCCACGGCGGAACTCATCGCCGCCTGCCTTGCCCGCTGCTGGACA
GGGGCTCGGCTGTTGGGCACTGACAATTCCGTGGTGTTGTCGGGGAAATCATCGTCCTTTCCTTGGCTGC
TCGCCTGTGTTGCCACCTGGATTCTGCGCGGGACGTCCTTCTGCTACGTCCCTTCGGCCCTCAATCCAGC
GGACCTTCCTTCCCGCGGCCTGCTGCCGGCTCTGCGGCCTCTTCCGCGTCTTCGCCTTCGCCCTCAGACG
AGTCGGATCTCCCTTTGGGCCGCCTCCCCGCGTCGACTTTAAGACCAATGACTTACAAGGCAGCTGTAGA
TCTTAGCCACTTTTTAAAAGAAAAGGGGGGACTGGAAGGGCTAATTCACTCCCAACGAAGACAAGATCTG
CTTTTTGCTTGTACTGGGTCTCTCTGGTTAGACCAGATCTGAGCCTGGGAGCTCTCTGGCTAACTAGGGA
ACCCACTGCTTAAGCCTCAATAAAGCTTGCCTTGAGTGCTTCAAGTAGTGTGTGCCCGTCTGTTGTGTGA
CTCTGGTAACTAGAGATCCCTCAGACCCTTTTAGTCAGTGTGGAAAATCTCTAGCAGTACGTATAGTAGT
TCATGTCATCTTATTATTCAGTATTTATAACTTGCAAAGAAATGAATATCAGAGAGTGAGAGGAACTTGT
TTATTGCAGCTTATAATGGTTACAAATAAAGCAATAGCATCACAAATTTCACAAATAAAGCATTTTTTTC
ACTGCATTCTAGTTGTGGTTTGTCCAAACTCATCAATGTATCTTATCATGTCTGGCTCTAGCTATCCCGC
CCCTAACTCCGCCCATCCCGCCCCTAACTCCGCCCAGTTCCGCCCATTCTCCGCCCCATGGCTGACTAAT
TTTTTTTATTTATGCAGAGGCCGAGGCCGCCTCGGCCTCTGAGCTATTCCAGAAGTAGTGAGGAGGCTTT
TTTGGAGGCCTAGGGACGTACCCAATTCGCCCTATAGTGAGTCGTATTACGCGCGCTCACTGGCCGTCGT
TTTACAACGTCGTGACTGGGAAAACCCTGGCGTTACCCAACTTAATCGCCTTGCAGCACATCCCCCTTTC
GCCAGCTGGCGTAATAGCGAAGAGGCCCGCACCGATCGCCCTTCCCAACAGTTGCGCAGCCTGAATGGCG
AATGGG
[124 nt withheld, positions 3367-3490]
C
[91 nt withheld, positions 3492-3582]
A
[49 nt withheld, positions 3584-3632]
CCTTTGACGTTGGAGTCCACGTTCTTT
[37 nt withheld, positions 3660-3696]
ACCCTATCTCGGTCTATTCTTTTGATTTATAAGGGATTTTGCCGATTTCGGCCTATTGGTTAAAAAATGA
GCTGATTTAACAAAAATTTAACGCGAATTTTAACAAAATATTAACGCTTACAATTTAGGTGGCACTTTTC
GGGGAAATGTGCGCGGAACCCCTATTTGTTTATTTTTCTAAATACATTCAAATATGTATCCGCTCATGAG
ACAATAACCCTGATAAATGCTTCAATAATATTGAAAAAGGAAGAGTATGAGTATTCAACATTTCCGTGTC
GCCCTTATTCCCTTTTTTGCGGCATTTTGCCTTCCTGTTTTTGCTCACCCAGAAACGCTGGTGAAAGTAA
AAGATGCTGAAGATCAGTTGGGTGCACGAGTGGGTTACATCGAACTGGATCTCAACAGCGGTAAGATCCT
TGAGAGTTTTCGCCCCGAAGAACGTTTTCCAATGATGAGCACTTTTAAAGTTCTGCTATGTGGCGCGGTA
TTATCCCGTATTGACGCCGGGCAAGAGCAACTCGGTCGCCGCATACACTATTCTCAGAATGACTTGGTTG
AGTACTCACCAGTCACAGAAAAGCATCTTACGGATGGCATGACAGTAAGAGAATTATGCAGTGCTGCCAT
AACCATGAGTGATAACACTGCGGCCAACTTACTTCTGACAACGATCGGAGGACCGAAGGAGCTAACCGCT
TTTTTGCACAACATGGGGGATCATGTAACTCGCCTTGATCGTTGGGAACCGGAGCTGAATGAAGCCATAC
CAAACGACGAGCGTGACACCACGATGCCTGTAGCAATGGCAACAACGTTGCGCAAACTATTAACTGGCGA
ACTACTTACTCTAGCTTCCCGGCAACAATTAATAGACTGGATGGAGGCGGATAAAGTTGCAGGACCACTT
CTGCGCTCGGCCCTTCCGGCTGGCTGGTTTATTGCTGATAAATCTGGAGCCGGTGAGCGTGGGTCTCGCG
GTATCATTGCAGCACTGGGGCCAGATGGTAAGCCCTCCCGTATCGTAGTTATCTACACGACGGGGAGTCA
GGCAACTATGGATGAACGAAATAGACAGATCGCTGAGATAGGTGCCTCACTGATTAAGCATTGGTAACTG
TCAGACCAAGTTTACTCATATATACTTTAGATTGATTTAAAACTTCATTTTTAATTTAAAAGGATCTAGG
TGAAGATCCTTTTTGATAATCTCATGACCAAAATCCCTTAACGTGAGTTTTCGTTCCACTGAGCGTCAGA
CCCCGTAGAAAAGATCAAAGGATCTTCTTGAGATCCTTTTTTTCTGCGCGTAATCTGCTGCTTGCAAACA
AAAAAACCACCGCTACCAGCGGTGGTTTGTTTGCCGGATCAAGAGCTACCAACTCTTTTTCCGAAGGTAA
CTGGCTTCAGCAGAGCGCAGATACCAAATACTGTTCTTCTAGTGTAGCCGTAGTTAGGCCACCACTTCAA
GAACTCTGTAGCACCGCCTACATACCTCGCTCTGCTAATCCTGTTACCAGTGGCTGCTGCCAGTGGCGAT
AAGTCGTGTCTTACCGGGTTGGACTCAAGACGATAGTTACCGGATAAGGCGCAGCGGTCGGGCTGAACGG
GGGGTTCGTGCACACAGCCCAGCTTGGAGCGAACGACCTACACCGAACTGAGATACCTACAGCGTGAGCT
ATGAGAAAGCGCCACGCTTCCCGAAGGGAGAAAGGCGGACAGGTATCCGGTAAGCGGCAGGGTCGGAACA
GGAGAGCGCACGAGGGAGCTTCCAGGGGGAAACGCCTGGTATCTTTATAGTCCTGTCGGGTTTCGCCACC
TCTGACTTGAGCGTCGATTTTTGTGATGCTCGTCAGGGGGGCGGAGCCTATGGAAAAACGCCAGCAACGC
GGCCTTTTTACGGTTCCTGGCCTTTTGCTGGCCTTTTGCTCACATGTTCTTTCCTGCGTTATCCCCTGAT
TCTGTGGATAACCGTATTACCGCCTTTGAGTGAGCTGATACCGCTCGCCGCAGCCGAACGACCGAGCGCA
GCGAGTCAGTGAGCGAGGAAGCGGAAGAGCGCCCAATACGCAAACCGCCTCTCCCCGCGCGTTGGCCGAT
TCATTAATGCAGCTGGCACGACAGGTTTCCCGACTGGAAAGCGGGCAGTGAGCGCAACGCAATTAATGTG
AGTTAGCTCACTCATTAGGCACCCCAGGCTTTACACTTTATGCTTCCGGCTCGTATGTTGTGTGGAATTG
TGAGCGGATAACAATTTCACACAGGAAACAGCTATGACCATGATTACGCCAAGCGCGCAATTAACCCTCA
CTAAAGGGAACAAAAGCTGGAGCTGCAAGCTTAATGTAGTCTTATGCAATACTCTTGTAGTCTTGCAACA
TGGTAACGATGAGTTAGCAACATGCCTTACAAGGAGAGAAAAAGCACCGTGCATGCCGATTGGTGGAAGT
AAGGTGGTACGATCGTGCCTTATTAGGAAGGCAACAGACGGGTCTGACATGGATTGGACGAACCACTGAA
TTGCCGCATTGCAGAGATATTGTATTTAAGTGCCTAGCTCGATACATAAACGGGTCTCTCTGGTTAGACC
AGATCTGAGCCTGGGAGCTCTCTGGCTAACTAGGGAACCCACTGCTTAAGCCTCAATAAAGCTTGCCTTG
AGTGCTTCAAGTAGTGTGTGCCCGTCTGTTGTGTGACTCTGGTAACTAGAGATCCCTCAGACCCTTTTAG
TCAGTGTGGAAAATCTCTAGCAGTGGCGCCCGAACAGGGACTTGAAAGCGAAAGGGAAACCAGAGGAGCT
CTCTCGACGCAGGACTCGGCTTGCTGAAGCGCGCACGGCAAGAGGCGAGGGGCGGCGACTGGTGAGTACG
CCAAAAATTTTGACTAGCGGAGGCTAGAAGGAGAGAGATGGGTGCGAGAGCGTCAGTATTAAGCGGGGGA
GAATTAGATCGCGATGGGAAAAAATTCGGTTAAGGCCAGGGGGAAAGAAAAAATATAAATTAAAACATAT
AGTATGGGCAAGCAGGGAGCTAGAACGATTCGCAGTTAATCCTGGCCTGTTAGAAACATCAGAAGGCTGT
AGACAAATACTGGGACAGCTACAACCATCCCTTCAGACAGGATCAGAAGAACTTAGATCATTATATAATA
CAGTAGCAACCCTCTATTGTGTGCATCAAAGGATAGAGATAAAAGACACCAAGGAAGCTTTAGACAAGAT
AGAGGAAGAGCAAAACAAAAGTAAGACCACCGCACAGCAAGCGGCCGCTGATCTTCAGACCTGGAGGAGG
AGATATGAGGGACAATTGGAGAAGTGAATTATATAAATATAAAGTAGTAAAAATTGAACCATTAGGAGTA
GCACCCACCAAGGCAAAGAGAAGAGTGGTGCAGAGAGAAAAAAGAGCAGTGGGAATAGGAGCTTTGTTCC
TTGGGTTCTTGGGAGCAGCAGGAAGCACTATGGGCGCAGCGTCAATGACGCTGACGGTACAGGCCAGACA
ATTATTGTCTGGTATAGTGCAGCAGCAGAACAATTTGCTGAGGGCTATTGAGGCGCAACAGCATCTGTTG
CAACTCACAGTCTGGGGCATCAAGCAGCTCCAGGCAAGAATCCTGGCTGTGGAAAGATACCTAAAGGATC
AACAGCTCCTGGGGATTTGGGGTTGCTCTGGAAAACTCATTTGCACCACTGCTGTGCCTTGGAATGCTAG
TTGGAGTAATAAATCTCTGGAACAGATTTGGAATCACACGACCTGGATGGAGTGGGACAGAGAAATTAAC
AATTACACAAGCTTAATACACTCCTTAATTGAAGAATCGCAAAACCAGCAAGAAAAGAATGAACAAGAAT
TATTGGAATTAGATAAATGGGCAAGTTTGTGGAATTGGTTTAACATAACAAATTGGCTGTGGTATATAAA
ATTATTCATAATGATAGTAGGAGGCTTGGTAGGTTTAAGAATAGTTTTTGCTGTACTTTCTATAGTGAAT
AGAGTTAGGCAGGGATATTCACCATTATCGTTTCAGACCCACCTCCCAACCCCGAGGGGACCCAGAGAGG
GCCTATTTCCCATGATTCCTTCATATTTGCATATACGATACAAGGCTGTTAGAGAGATAATTAGAATTAA
TTTGACTGTAAACACAAAGATATTAGTACAAAATACGTGACGTAGAAAGTAATAATTTCTTGGGTAGTTT
GCAGTTTTAAAATTATGTTTTAAAATGGACTATCATATGCTTACCGTAACTTGAAAGTATTTCGATTTCT
TGGCTTTATATATCTTGTGGAAAGGACGAAACACCGTTACTTAACCGCCCTTCAGTGTTTTAGAGCTAGA
AATAGCAAGTTAAAATAAGGCTAGTCCGTTATCAACTTGAAAAAGTGGCACCGAGTCGGTGCTTTTTTAA
GCTTGGCGTAACTAGATCTTGAGACAAATGGCAGTATTCATCCACAATTTTAAAAGAAAAGGGGGGATTG
GGGGGTACAGTGCAGGGGAAAGAATAGTAGACATAATAGCAACAGACATACAAACTAAAGAATTACAAAA
ACAAATTACAAAAATTCAAAATTTTCGGGTTTATTACAGGGACAGCAGAGATCCACTTTGGCGCCGGCTC
GAGGGGG
