>Addgene plasmid #76724 | PDK3 gRNA (BRDN0001146984) | depositor partial sequence | sequence record 144184 | Target Sequence
TTACTTAACCGCCCTTCAGT
