>Addgene plasmid #76724 | PDK3 gRNA (BRDN0001146984) | addgene partial sequence | sequence record 186379 | hU6-F
TAGAAAGTAATAATTTCTTGGGTAGTTTGCAGTTTTAAAATTATGTTTTAAAATGGACTATCATATGCTT
ACCGTAACTTGAAAGTATTTCGATTTCTTGGCTTTATATATCTTGTGGAAAGGACGAAACACCGTTACTT
AACCGCCCTTCAGTGTTTTAGAGCTAGAAATAGCAAGTTAAAATAAGGCTAGTCCGTTATCAACTTGAAA
AAGTGGCACCGAGTCGGTGCTTTTTTAAGCTTGGCGTAACTAGATCTTGAGACAAATGGCAGTATTCATC
CACAATTTTAAAAGAAAAGGGGGGATTGGGGGGTACAGTGCAGGGGAAAGAATAGTAGACATAATAGCAA
CAGACATACAAACTAAAGAATTACAAAAACAAATTACAAAAATTCAAAATTTTCGGGTTTATTACAGGGA
CAGCAGAGATCCACTTTGGCGCCGGCTCGAGGGGGCCCGGGTGCAAAGATGGATAAAGTTTTAAACAGAG
AGGAATCTTTGCAGCTAATGGACCTTCTAGGTCTTGAAAGGAGTGGGAATTGGCTCCGGTGCCCGTCAGT
GGGCAGAGCG
